LOCUS       Exported 878 bp ds-DNA linear SYN 03-JUN-2021
DEFINITION  synthetic linear DNA
ACCESSION   .
VERSION     .
KEYWORDS    TAL-1TC2
SOURCE      synthetic DNA construct
  ORGANISM  synthetic DNA construct
REFERENCE   1 (bases 1 to 878)
  AUTHORS   Schmid-Burgk JL, Schmidt T, Kaiser V, Honing K, Hornung V
  TITLE     A ligation-independent cloning technique for high-throughput
            assembly of transcription activator-like effector genes.
  JOURNAL   Nat Biotechnol. 2012 Dec 16. doi: 10.1038/nbt.2460.
  PUBMED    23242165
REFERENCE   2 (bases 1 to 878)
  AUTHORS   .
  TITLE     Direct Submission
  JOURNAL   Exported Jun 3, 2021 from SnapGene Server 1.1.58
            http://www.snapgene.com
FEATURES             Location/Qualifiers
     source          1..878
                     /organism="synthetic DNA construct"
                     /mol_type="other DNA"
     primer_bind     complement(307..323)
                     /label=M13 rev
                     /note="common sequencing primer, one of multiple similar
                     variants"
     primer_bind     complement(307..323)
                     /label=M13 Reverse
                     /note="In lacZ gene. Also called M13-rev"
     primer_bind     complement(320..342)
                     /label=M13/pUC Reverse
                     /note="In lacZ gene"
     protein_bind    331..347
                     /label=lac operator
                     /bound_moiety="lac repressor encoded by lacI"
                     /note="The lac repressor binds to the lac operator to
                     inhibit transcription in E. coli. This inhibition can be
                     relieved by adding lactose or
                     isopropyl-beta-D-thiogalactopyranoside (IPTG)."
     promoter        complement(355..385)
                     /label=lac promoter
                     /note="promoter for the E. coli lac operon"
     protein_bind    400..421
                     /label=CAP binding site
                     /bound_moiety="E. coli catabolite activator protein"
                     /note="CAP binding activates transcription in the presence
                     of cAMP."
     primer_bind     complement(538..555)
                     /label=L4440
                     /note="L4440 vector, forward primer"
     primer_bind     complement(789..808)
                     /label=pBR322ori-F
                     /note="pBR322 origin, forward primer"
ORIGIN
        1 tcgagctcgg tacctcgcga atgcatctag atccaaatga atgcagacac ccgaccaagt
       61 tgtggccatt gccagcaacg gtggagggaa acaagcattg gagactgtcc aacggctcct
      121 tcccgtgttg tgtcaagccc acggtttgac ccctgcacaa gtggtcgcca tcgcctccca
      181 tgacggcggt aagcaggccc tggaaacagt gcaacggttg ctccctgtct tgtgtctgca
      241 ttcccaaata tcggatcccg ggcccgtcga ctgcagaggc ctgcatgcaa gcttggcgta
      301 atcatggtca tagctgtttc ctgtgtgaaa ttgttatccg ctcacaattc cacacaacat
      361 acgagccgga agcataaagt gtaaagcctg gggtgcctaa tgagtgagct aactcacatt
      421 aattgcgttg cgctcactgc ccgctttcca gtcgggaaac ctgtcgtgcc agctgcatta
      481 atgaatcggc caacgcgcgg ggagaggcgg tttgcgtatt gggcgctctt ccgcttcctc
      541 gctcactgac tcgctgcgct cggtcgttcg gctgcggcga gcggtatcag ctcactcaaa
      601 ggcggtaata cggttatcca cagaatcagg ggataacgca ggaaagaaca tgtgagcaaa
      661 aggccagcaa aaggccagga accgtaaaaa ggccgcgttg ctggcgtttt tccataggct
      721 ccgcccccct gacgagcatc acaaaaatcg acgctcaagt cagaggtggc gaaacccgac
      781 aggactataa agataccagg cgtttccccc tggaagctcc ctcgtgcgct ctcctgttcc
      841 gaccctgccg cttaccggat acctgtccgc ctttctcc
//
