>Addgene plasmid #41457 | TAL-1TC2 | depositor partial sequence | sequence record 55326 | TAL-1TC2 sequence 205 bps
GAATGCAGACACCCGACCAAGTTGTGGCCATTGCCAGCAACGGTGGAGGGAAACAAGCATTGGAGACTGT
CCAACGGCTCCTTCCCGTGTTGTGTCAAGCCCACGGTTTGACCCCTGCACAAGTGGTCGCCATCGCCTCC
CATGACGGCGGTAAGCAGGCCCTGGAAACAGTGCAACGGTTGCTCCCTGTCTTGTGTCTGCATTC
