[The description below was written by a language model from this plasmid's Addgene catalogue record and the feature table of its GenBank file.]
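Description:
TAL-1TC2 is a small bacterial cloning plasmid that stores a single synthetic building block for assembling transcription activator-like effector (TALE) genes. It is catalogued as a PCR cloning vector on a custom backbone of about 3 kb. It is maintained at high copy number in E. coli under ampicillin selection. The insert, named 1TC2, is a synthetic fragment of about 205 bp. The plasmid comes from a library built for a ligation-independent cloning method for high-throughput TALE gene assembly. In such a scheme, pre-made repeat modules are joined in a defined order through complementary single-stranded overhangs rather than by ligase. The name suggests a module specifying particular target bases at a particular position in the array, but the record does not explain the naming scheme, the repeat composition or how the fragment was cloned.

The available annotated sequence is a partial read of 878 bp, not the full plasmid, and it covers backbone flanking the insert rather than any annotated TALE feature. It shows pUC-type lacZ-region elements: the lac promoter, lac operator and CAP binding site, along with M13/pUC reverse primer sites. An L4440 primer site and a pBR322-origin primer site are also present, which is consistent with a pUC/pBR322-family replication origin and the high copy number. The ampicillin resistance gene and the full origin fall outside the annotated portion. The insert is flanked by M13/pUC forward and reverse sequencing primer sites, which allow the module to be verified. There are no eukaryotic expression elements in the record, so the plasmid serves as a source of the module for building custom TALE arrays rather than as an expression construct.
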