Addgene plasmid #41457: TAL-1TC2
Depositing lab: Veit Hornung. Depositing organization: Universitaetsklinikum Bonn. Publication: A ligation-independent cloning technique for high-throughput assembly of transcription activator-like effector genes. Schmid-Burgk JL, Schmidt T, Kaiser V, Honing K, Hornung V. Nat Biotechnol. 2012 Dec 16. doi: 10.1038/nbt.2460. PubMed 23242165.
Backbone
  Vector backbone: Custom backbone
  Backbone size w/o insert (bp): 2961
  Vector type: PCR Cloning Vector
Growth in bacteria
  Bacterial resistance: Ampicillin, 100 μg/mL
  Growth temperature: 37°C
  Growth strain: DH10B
  Copy number: High Copy
Gene/Insert
  Gene/Insert name: 1TC2
  Species: Synthetic
  Insert size (bp): 205
  Cloning method: Unknown
  Sequencing primers: 5′ M13_pUC_fwd; 3′ M13_pUC_rev
Terms and licenses: Academic/Nonprofit Terms; Industry Terms: Not Available to Industry
How to cite: TAL-1TC2 was a gift from Veit Hornung (Addgene plasmid # 41457 ; http://n2t.net/addgene:41457 ; RRID:Addgene_41457)
